Addgene plasmid #144861: TFORF3385
Purpose: Lentiviral vector for overexpressing transcription factor ORFs with unique 24-bp barcodes. Barcodes facilitate identification of transcription factors in pooled screens.
Depositing lab: Feng Zhang. Depositing organization: Broad Institute. Publication: A transcription factor atlas of directed differentiation. Joung J, Ma S, Tay T, Geiger-Schuller KR, Kirchgatterer PC, Verdine VK, Guo B, Arias-Garcia MA, Allen WE, Singh A, Kuksenko O, Abudayyeh OO, Gootenberg JS, Fu Z, Macrae RK, Buenrostro JD, Regev A, Zhang F. Cell. 2023 Jan 5;186(1):209-229.e26. doi: 10.1016/j.cell.2022.11.026. PubMed 36608654.
Backbone
  Vector backbone: pLX_TRC317
  Backbone manufacturer: Broad Institute Genetic Perturbation Platform
  Backbone size w/o insert (bp): 8264
  Vector type: Mammalian Expression, Lentiviral
  Selectable markers: Puromycin
Growth in bacteria
  Bacterial resistance: Ampicillin, 100 μg/mL
  Growth temperature: 37°C
  Growth strain: NEB Stable
  Copy number: High Copy
Gene/Insert
  Gene/Insert name: ZIC3
  Species: H. sapiens (human)
  Insert size (bp): 1610
  Entrez Gene: ZIC3 (a.k.a. HTX, HTX1, VACTERLX, ZNF203)
  Promoter: EF1a
  Tag / fusion protein: V5 (C terminal on insert)
  Cloning method: Gateway Cloning
  Sequencing primers: 5′ GGGTGGAGACTGAAGTTAGGCCAG; 3′ CACATAGCGTAAAAGGAGCAACATAG
Resource information
  A portion of this plasmid was derived from a plasmid made by: Broad Institute Genetic Perturbation Platform
Terms and licenses: Academic/Nonprofit Terms; Industry Terms: Not Available to Industry
Depositor comments: NM_003413.3 Please test multiple small colonies in case of plasmid recombination. To make this collection available in a timely manner, a portion of this collection was not fully sequenced by Addgene. If an Addgene verified full plasmid sequence is not available, please contact us prior to placing an order to request the full sequence.
How to cite: TFORF3385 was a gift from Feng Zhang (Addgene plasmid # 144861 ; http://n2t.net/addgene:144861 ; RRID:Addgene_144861)
