[The description below was written by a language model from this plasmid's Addgene catalogue record and pLannotate feature annotations shown in this document.]
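Description:
TFORF3385 is a third-generation-style, self-inactivating lentiviral expression plasmid built on the pLX_TRC317 backbone, carrying the human transcription factor ZIC3 as one member of a barcoded transcription factor ORF collection. In bacteria it is maintained through a high-copy ColE1/pUC-type origin and an ampicillin resistance gene. An f1 origin and remnants of a lac/lacZα cloning region with T7 and T3 promoters are also present in the backbone. The depositor notes that the plasmid can recombine, which is common for LTR-containing vectors.

The viral portion begins with an RSV promoter driving a truncated HIV-1 5' LTR, followed by the Ψ packaging signal with a partial gag sequence and the Rev response element, and ends with a ΔU3 3' LTR and an SV40 polyadenylation signal. These elements allow the genome to be transcribed, exported and packaged when helper functions are supplied in trans, while the integrated provirus lacks LTR promoter activity. Within this unit, an SV40 early promoter drives puromycin N-acetyltransferase for selection of transduced mammalian cells, and a cPPT/CTS element, which aids nuclear import, lies upstream of the main cassette. The EF-1α promoter drives the ZIC3 ORF, which was inserted by Gateway recombination and is flanked by attB1 and attB2 sites, with a C-terminal V5 epitope tag for detection. A WPRE downstream enhances transcript expression. The catalogue describes a unique 24-bp barcode associated with each ORF. The feature table does not annotate it, although a short U6 promoter fragment sits between the V5 tag and the WPRE.

The construct is intended for ZIC3 overexpression, alone or in pooled screens, where barcode sequencing identifies which transcription factor each cell received.
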