Features (pLannotate 1.2.2; 34 found; start..end, strand, type, name):
      5..231     +  promoter       RSV promoter: Rous sarcoma virus enhancer/promoter
    232..412     +  LTR            5' LTR (truncated): truncated 5' long terminal repeat (LTR) from HIV-1
    459..584     +  misc_feature   HIV-1 Ψ: packaging signal of human immunodeficiency virus type 1
    568..931     +  CDS            HIV-1 gag (fragment): gag protein from human immunodeficiency virus 1; gag
   1077..1310    +  misc_feature   RRE: The Rev response element (RRE) of HIV-1 allows for Rev-dependent mRNA export from the nucleus to the cytoplasm.
   1687..1713    +  CDS            Rev (fragment): human immunodeficiency virus 1 (HIV-1) Rev protein; rev; enhances nuclear export of unspliced and incompletely spliced viral mRNAs
   1720..1743    +  promoter       SV40 promoter (fragment): SV40 early promoter
   1744..1815    +  promoter       SV40 promoter (fragment): SV40 enhancer and early promoter
   1839..1974    +  rep_origin     SV40 ori: SV40 origin of replication
   2020..2616    +  CDS            PuroR (fragment): puromycin N-acetyltransferase; pac from Streptomyces; confers resistance to puromycin
   2665..2782    +  misc_feature   cPPT/CTS: central polypurine tract and central termination sequence of HIV-1
   2847..2913    +  CDS            small t antigen (fragment): SV40 (simian virus 40) small t antigen
   2920..4098    +  promoter       EF-1α promoter: strong constitutive promoter for human elongation factor EF-1α
   4119..4136    +  protein_bind   attB1 (fragment): mutant version of attB; core recombination site for the Gateway® BP reaction BP Clonase™
   4145..5545    +  CDS            ZIC3: ZIC3_HUMAN - Also known as ZNF203. Experimental evidence at protein level: Swiss-Prot protein existence level 1. Acts as transcriptional activator. Required in the earliest stages in both axial midline development and left-right (LR) asymmetry specification. Binds to the minimal GLI-consensus sequence 5'-GGGTGGTC- 3'. From Homo sapiens (Human).
   5553..5570    -  protein_bind   attB2 (fragment): mutant version of attB; core recombination site for the Gateway® BP reaction BP Clonase™
   5579..5620    +  CDS            V5 tag: epitope tag from simian virus 5
   5636..5689    +  promoter       U6 promoter (fragment): RNA polymerase III promoter for human U6 snRNA
   5731..6319    +  misc_feature   WPRE: woodchuck hepatitis virus posttranscriptional regulatory element
   6370..6389    +  misc_feature   cPPT/CTS (fragment): central polypurine tract and central termination sequence of HIV-1
   6391..6624    +  LTR            3' LTR (ΔU3): self-inactivating 3' long terminal repeat (LTR) from HIV-1
   6702..6823    +  polyA_signal   SV40 poly(A) signal: SV40 polyadenylation signal
   6863..6998    +  rep_origin     SV40 ori: SV40 origin of replication
   7019..7037    -  promoter       T7 promoter: promoter for bacteriophage T7 RNA polymerase
   7045..7200    +  CDS            lacZα (fragment): LacZα fragment of β-galactosidase; lacZ fragment
   7205..7633    +  rep_origin     f1 ori (sequence partly withheld): f1 bacteriophage origin of replication; arrow indicates direction of (+) strand synthesis
   7686..7790    +  promoter       AmpR promoter: bla
   7791..8651    +  CDS            AmpR: β-lactamase; bla; confers resistance to ampicillin, carbenicillin, and related antibiotics
   8822..9410    +  rep_origin     ori: high-copy-number ColE1/pMB1/pBR322/pUC origin of replication
   9593..9685    +  CDS            lacI (fragment): lac repressor; lacI; The lac repressor binds to the lac operator to inhibit transcription in E. coli. This inhibition can be relieved by adding lactose or isopropyl-β-D-thiogalactopyranoside (IPTG).
   9698..9719    +  protein_bind   CAP binding site: CAP binding activates transcription in the presence of cAMP. E. coli catabolite activator protein
   9734..9764    +  promoter       lac promoter: promoter for the E. coli lac operon
   9772..9788    +  protein_bind   lac operator: The lac repressor binds to the lac operator to inhibit transcription in E. coli. This inhibition can be relieved by adding lactose or isopropyl-β-D-thiogalactopyranoside (IPTG). lac repressor encoded by lacI
   9833..9851    +  promoter       T3 promoter: promoter for bacteriophage T3 RNA polymerase
>Addgene plasmid #144861 | TFORF3385 | addgene full sequence | sequence record 404436 | Addgene NGS Result
TTAATGTAGTCTTATGCAATACTCTTGTAGTCTTGCAACATGGTAACGATGAGTTAGCAACATGCCTTAC
AAGGAGAGAAAAAGCACCGTGCATGCCGATTGGTGGAAGTAAGGTGGTACGATCGTGCCTTATTAGGAAG
GCAACAGACGGGTCTGACATGGATTGGACGAACCACTGAATTGCCGCATTGCAGAGATATTGTATTTAAG
TGCCTAGCTCGATACATAAACGGGTCTCTCTGGTTAGACCAGATCTGAGCCTGGGAGCTCTCTGGCTAAC
TAGGGAACCCACTGCTTAAGCCTCAATAAAGCTTGCCTTGAGTGCTTCAAGTAGTGTGTGCCCGTCTGTT
GTGTGACTCTGGTAACTAGAGATCCCTCAGACCCTTTTAGTCAGTGTGGAAAATCTCTAGCAGTGGCGCC
CGAACAGGGACTTGAAAGCGAAAGGGAAACCAGAGGAGCTCTCTCGACGCAGGACTCGGCTTGCTGAAGC
GCGCACGGCAAGAGGCGAGGGGCGGCGACTGGTGAGTACGCCAAAAATTTTGACTAGCGGAGGCTAGAAG
GAGAGAGATGGGTGCGAGAGCGTCAGTATTAAGCGGGGGAGAATTAGATCGCGATGGGAAAAAATTCGGT
TAAGGCCAGGGGGAAAGAAAAAATATAAATTAAAACATATAGTATGGGCAAGCAGGGAGCTAGAACGATT
CGCAGTTAATCCTGGCCTGTTAGAAACATCAGAAGGCTGTAGACAAATACTGGGACAGCTACAACCATCC
CTTCAGACAGGATCAGAAGAACTTAGATCATTATATAATACAGTAGCAACCCTCTATTGTGTGCATCAAA
GGATAGAGATAAAAGACACCAAGGAAGCTTTAGACAAGATAGAGGAAGAGCAAAACAAAAGTAAGACCAC
CGCACAGCAAGCGGCCGCTGATCTTCAGACCTGGAGGAGGAGATATGAGGGACAATTGGAGAAGTGAATT
ATATAAATATAAAGTAGTAAAAATTGAACCATTAGGAGTAGCACCCACCAAGGCAAAGAGAAGAGTGGTG
CAGAGAGAAAAAAGAGCAGTGGGAATAGGAGCTTTGTTCCTTGGGTTCTTGGGAGCAGCAGGAAGCACTA
TGGGCGCAGCGTCAATGACGCTGACGGTACAGGCCAGACAATTATTGTCTGGTATAGTGCAGCAGCAGAA
CAATTTGCTGAGGGCTATTGAGGCGCAACAGCATCTGTTGCAACTCACAGTCTGGGGCATCAAGCAGCTC
CAGGCAAGAATCCTGGCTGTGGAAAGATACCTAAAGGATCAACAGCTCCTGGGGATTTGGGGTTGCTCTG
GAAAACTCATTTGCACCACTGCTGTGCCTTGGAATGCTAGTTGGAGTAATAAATCTCTGGAACAGATTTG
GAATCACACGACCTGGATGGAGTGGGACAGAGAAATTAACAATTACACAAGCTTAATACACTCCTTAATT
GAAGAATCGCAAAACCAGCAAGAAAAGAATGAACAAGAATTATTGGAATTAGATAAATGGGCAAGTTTGT
GGAATTGGTTTAACATAACAAATTGGCTGTGGTATATAAAATTATTCATAATGATAGTAGGAGGCTTGGT
AGGTTTAAGAATAGTTTTTGCTGTACTTTCTATAGTGAATAGAGTTAGGCAGGGATATTCACCATTATCG
TTTCAGACCCACCTCCCAACCCCGAGGGGACCCATGCATTGCATCTCAATTAGTCAGCAACCAGGTGTGG
AAAGTCCCCAGGCTCCCCAGCAGGCAGAAGTATGCAAAGCATGCGTCTCAATTAGTCAGCAACCATAGTC
CCGCCCCTAACTCCGCCCATCCCGCCCCTAACTCCGCCCAGTTCCGCCCATTCTCCGCCCCATGGCTGAC
TAATTTTTTTTATTTATGCAGAGGCCGAGGCCGCCTCGGCCTCTGAGCTATTCCAGAAGTAGTGAGGAGG
CTTTTTTGGAGGCCTAGGCTTTTGCAAAAAGCTTTCTAGAGGTACCACCGGAGCTTACCATGACCGAGTA
CAAGCCCACGGTGCGCCTCGCCACCCGCGACGACGTCCCCAGGGCCGTACGCACCCTCGCCGCCGCGTTC
GCCGACTACCCCGCCACGCGCCACACCGTCGATCCGGACCGCCACATCGAGCGGGTCACCGAGCTGCAAG
AACTCTTCCTCACGCGCGTCGGGCTCGACATCGGCAAGGTGTGGGTCGCGGACGACGGCGCCGCCGTGGC
GGTCTGGACCACGCCGGAGAGCGTCGAAGCGGGGGCGGTGTTCGCCGAGATCGGCCCGCGCATGGCCGAG
TTGAGCGGTTCCCGGCTGGCCGCGCAGCAACAGATGGAAGGCCTCCTGGCGCCGCACCGGCCCAAGGAGC
CCGCGTGGTTCCTGGCCACCGTCGGCGTCTCGCCCGACCACCAGGGCAAGGGTCTGGGCAGCGCCGTCGT
GCTCCCCGGAGTGGAGGCGGCCGAGCGCGCCGGGGTGCCCGCCTTCCTGGAGACCTCCGCGCCCCGCAAC
CTCCCCTTCTACGAGCGGCTCGGCTTCACCGTCACCGCCGACGTCGAGGTGCCCGAAGGACCGCGCACCT
GGTGCATGACCCGCAAGCCCGGTGCCAGTTAACGAATTCTAGATCTTGAGACAAATGGCAGTATTCATCC
ACAATTTTAAAAGAAAAGGGGGGATTGGGGGGTACAGTGCAGGGGAAAGAATAGTAGACATAATAGCAAC
AGACATACAAACTAAAGAATTACAAAAACAAATTACAAAAATTCAAAATTTTCGGGTTTATTACAGGGAC
AGCAGAGATCCACTTTGGCGCCGGCTCGAGGCCTGCAGGTGCAAAGATGGATAAAGTTTTAAACAGAGAG
GAATCTTTGCAGCTAATGGACCTTCTAGGTCTTGAAAGGAGTGGGAATTGGCTCCGGTGCCCGTCAGTGG
GCAGAGCGCACATCGCCCACAGTCCCCGAGAAGTTGGGGGGAGGGGTCGGCAATTGAACCGGTGCCTAGA
GAAGGTGGCGCGGGGTAAACTGGGAAAGTGATGTCGTGTACTGGCTCCGCCTTTTTCCCGAGGGTGGGGG
AGAACCGTATATAAGTGCAGTAGTCGCCGTGAACGTTCTTTTTCGCAACGGGTTTGCCGCCAGAACACAG
GTAAGTGCCGTGTGTGGTTCCCGCGGGCCTGGCCTCTTTACGGGTTATGGCCCTTGCGTGCCTTGAATTA
CTTCCACCTGGCTGCAGTACGTGATTCTTGATCCCGAGCTTCGGGTTGGAAGTGGGTGGGAGAGTTCGAG
GCCTTGCGCTTAAGGAGCCCCTTCGCCTCGTGCTTGAGTTGAGGCCTGGCCTGGGCGCTGGGGCCGCCGC
GTGCGAATCTGGTGGCACCTTCGCGCCTGTCTCGCTGCTTTCGATAAGTCTCTAGCCATTTAAAATTTTT
GATGACCTGCTGCGACGCTTTTTTTCTGGCAAGATAGTCTTGTAAATGCGGGCCAAGATCTGCACACTGG
TATTTCGGTTTTTGGGGCCGCGGGCGGCGACGGGGCCCGTGCGTCCCAGCGCACATGTTCGGCGAGGCGG
GGCCTGCGAGCGCGGCCACCGAGAATCGGACGGGGGTAGTCTCAAGCTGGCCGGCCTGCTCTGGTGCCTG
GCCTCGCGCCGCCGTGTATCGCCCCGCCCTGGGCGGCAAGGCTGGCCCGGTCGGCACCAGTTGCGTGAGC
GGAAAGATGGCCGCTTCCCGGCCCTGCTGCAGGGAGCTCAAAATGGAGGACGCGGCGCTCGGGAGAGCGG
GCGGGTGAGTCACCCACACAAAGGAAAAGGGCCTTTCCGTCCTCAGCCGTCGCTTCATGTGACTCCACGG
AGTACCGGGCGCCGTCCAGGCACCTCGATTAGTTCTCGAGCTTTTGGAGTACGTCGTCTTTAGGTTGGGG
GGAGGGGTTTTATGCGATGGAGTTTCCCCACACTGAGTGGGTGGAGACTGAAGTTAGGCCAGCTTGGCAC
TTGATGTAATTCTCCTTGGAATTTGCCCTTTTTGAGTTTGGATCTTGGTTCATTCTCAAGCCTCAGACAG
TGGTTCAAAGTTTTTTTCTTCCATTTCAGGTGTCGTGAGGCTAGCATCGATTGATCAACAAGTTTGTACA
AAAAAGTTGGCACCATGACGATGCTCCTGGACGGAGGCCCGCAGTTCCCTGGGCTGGGAGTGGGCAGCTT
CGGCGCGCCGCGCCACCACGAGATGCCCAACCGTGAGCCGGCAGGCATGGGGCTGAATCCCTTCGGGGAC
TCAACCCACGCCGCCGCCGCCGCCGCCGCCGCCGCTGCCTTCAAGCTGAGCCCTGCCGCGGCGCACGATC
TATCTTCAGGCCAGAGCTCGGCTTTCACGCCGCAGGGTTCGGGCTACGCCAACGCCCTGGGCCACCATCA
CCACCACCATCACCATCATCACCACACCAGCCAGGTGCCCAGCTACGGTGGCGCTGCCTCTGCCGCCTTC
AACTCAACGCGCGAGTTTCTGTTCCGCCAGCGCAGCTCCGGGCTCAGTGAGGCGGCCTCGGGTGGCGGGC
AGCACGGGCTCTTCGCCGGCTCGGCGAGCAGCCTGCATGCTCCAGCTGGCATCCCCGAGCCCCCTAGCTA
CTTGCTGTTTCCCGGGCTGCATGAGCAGGGCGCTGGGCACCCGTCGCCCACAGGGCACGTGGACAACAAC
CAGGTCCACCTGGGGCTGCGTGGGGAGCTGTTCGGCCGTGCTGACCCATACCGCCCAGTGGCCAGCCCGC
GCACGGACCCCTACGCGGCCGGCGCTCAGTTTCCTAACTACAGCCCCATGAACATGAACATGGGAGTGAA
CGTGGCGGCCCACCACGGGCCCGGCGCCTTCTTCCGTTATATGCGGCAGCCTATCAAGCAGGAGCTGTCG
TGCAAGTGGATCGACGAGGCTCAGCTGAGCCGGCCCAAGAAGAGCTGCGACCGGACCTTCAGCACCATGC
ATGAGCTGGTGACACATGTCACCATGGAGCATGTGGGGGGCCCGGAGCAGAACAACCACGTCTGCTACTG
GGAGGAGTGCCCCCGGGAGGGCAAGTCTTTCAAGGCGAAGTACAAACTGGTCAACCACATCCGAGTGCAC
ACGGGCGAGAAGCCCTTCCCATGCCCCTTCCCGGGCTGCGGGAAGATCTTTGCCCGTTCTGAGAACCTCA
AGATCCACAAGAGGACCCACACAGGTGAGAAACCTTTCAAATGTGAATTTGAAGGCTGTGACAGACGCTT
TGCCAACAGCAGCGACCGTAAGAAGCACATGCATGTGCATACCTCGGACAAGCCCTATATCTGCAAAGTG
TGCGACAAGTCCTACACGCACCCGAGCTCCCTGCGCAAACACATGAAGGTTCATGAATCTCAAGGGTCAG
ATTCCTCCCCTGCTGCCAGTTCAGGCTATGAATCTTCCACTCCACCCGCTATAGCTTCTGCAAACAGTAA
AGATACCACTAAAACCCCTTCTGCAGTTCAAACTAGCACCAGCCACAACCCTGGACTTCCTCCTAATTTT
AACGAATGGTACGTCTTGCCAACTTTCTTGTACAAAGTGGTTGATATCGGTAAGCCTATCCCTAACCCTC
TCCTCGGTCTCGATTCTACGTAGTAATGAACTAGTCCGTAACTTGAAAGTATTTCGATTTCTTGGCTTTA
TATATCTTGTGGAAAGGACGATCATAACCGATCAATACGCCCTCAACGCGTTAAGTCGACAATCAACCTC
TGGATTACAAAATTTGTGAAAGATTGACTGGTATTCTTAACTATGTTGCTCCTTTTACGCTATGTGGATA
CGCTGCTTTAATGCCTTTGTATCATGCTATTGCTTCCCGTATGGCTTTCATTTTCTCCTCCTTGTATAAA
TCCTGGTTGCTGTCTCTTTATGAGGAGTTGTGGCCCGTTGTCAGGCAACGTGGCGTGGTGTGCACTGTGT
TTGCTGACGCAACCCCCACTGGTTGGGGCATTGCCACCACCTGTCAGCTCCTTTCCGGGACTTTCGCTTT
CCCCCTCCCTATTGCCACGGCGGAACTCATCGCCGCCTGCCTTGCCCGCTGCTGGACAGGGGCTCGGCTG
TTGGGCACTGACAATTCCGTGGTGTTGTCGGGGAAATCATCGTCCTTTCCTTGGCTGCTCGCCTGTGTTG
CCACCTGGATTCTGCGCGGGACGTCCTTCTGCTACGTCCCTTCGGCCCTCAATCCAGCGGACCTTCCTTC
CCGCGGCCTGCTGCCGGCTCTGCGGCCTCTTCCGCGTCTTCGCCTTCGCCCTCAGACGAGTCGGATCTCC
CTTTGGGCCGCCTCCCCGCGTCGACTTTAAGACCAATGACTTACAAGGCAGCTGTAGATCTTAGCCACTT
TTTAAAAGAAAAGGGGGGACTGGAAGGGCTAATTCACTCCCAACGAAGACAAGATCTGCTTTTTGCTTGT
ACTGGGTCTCTCTGGTTAGACCAGATCTGAGCCTGGGAGCTCTCTGGCTAACTAGGGAACCCACTGCTTA
AGCCTCAATAAAGCTTGCCTTGAGTGCTTCAAGTAGTGTGTGCCCGTCTGTTGTGTGACTCTGGTAACTA
GAGATCCCTCAGACCCTTTTAGTCAGTGTGGAAAATCTCTAGCAGTACGTATAGTAGTTCATGTCATCTT
ATTATTCAGTATTTATAACTTGCAAAGAAATGAATATCAGAGAGTGAGAGGAACTTGTTTATTGCAGCTT
ATAATGGTTACAAATAAAGCAATAGCATCACAAATTTCACAAATAAAGCATTTTTTTCACTGCATTCTAG
TTGTGGTTTGTCCAAACTCATCAATGTATCTTATCATGTCTGGCTCTAGCTATCCCGCCCCTAACTCCGC
CCATCCCGCCCCTAACTCCGCCCAGTTCCGCCCATTCTCCGCCCCATGGCTGACTAATTTTTTTTATTTA
TGCAGAGGCCGAGGCCGCCTCGGCCTCTGAGCTATTCCAGAAGTAGTGAGGAGGCTTTTTTGGAGGCCTA
GGGACGTACCCAATTCGCCCTATAGTGAGTCGTATTACGCGCGCTCACTGGCCGTCGTTTTACAACGTCG
TGACTGGGAAAACCCTGGCGTTACCCAACTTAATCGCCTTGCAGCACATCCCCCTTTCGCCAGCTGGCGT
AATAGCGAAGAGGCCCGCACCGATCGCCCTTCCCAACAGTTGCGCAGCCTGAATGGCGAATGGG
[124 nt withheld, positions 7205-7328]
C
[91 nt withheld, positions 7330-7420]
A
[49 nt withheld, positions 7422-7470]
CCTTTGACGTTGGAGTCCACGTTCTTT
[37 nt withheld, positions 7498-7534]
ACCCTATCTCGGTCTATTCTTTTGATTTATAAGGGATTTTGCCGATTTCGGCCTATTGGTTAAAAAATGA
GCTGATTTAACAAAAATTTAACGCGAATTTTAACAAAATATTAACGCTTACAATTTAGGTGGCACTTTTC
GGGGAAATGTGCGCGGAACCCCTATTTGTTTATTTTTCTAAATACATTCAAATATGTATCCGCTCATGAG
ACAATAACCCTGATAAATGCTTCAATAATATTGAAAAAGGAAGAGTATGAGTATTCAACATTTCCGTGTC
GCCCTTATTCCCTTTTTTGCGGCATTTTGCCTTCCTGTTTTTGCTCACCCAGAAACGCTGGTGAAAGTAA
AAGATGCTGAAGATCAGTTGGGTGCACGAGTGGGTTACATCGAACTGGATCTCAACAGCGGTAAGATCCT
TGAGAGTTTTCGCCCCGAAGAACGTTTTCCAATGATGAGCACTTTTAAAGTTCTGCTATGTGGCGCGGTA
TTATCCCGTATTGACGCCGGGCAAGAGCAACTCGGTCGCCGCATACACTATTCTCAGAATGACTTGGTTG
AGTACTCACCAGTCACAGAAAAGCATCTTACGGATGGCATGACAGTAAGAGAATTATGCAGTGCTGCCAT
AACCATGAGTGATAACACTGCGGCCAACTTACTTCTGACAACGATCGGAGGACCGAAGGAGCTAACCGCT
TTTTTGCACAACATGGGGGATCATGTAACTCGCCTTGATCGTTGGGAACCGGAGCTGAATGAAGCCATAC
CAAACGACGAGCGTGACACCACGATGCCTGTAGCAATGGCAACAACGTTGCGCAAACTATTAACTGGCGA
ACTACTTACTCTAGCTTCCCGGCAACAATTAATAGACTGGATGGAGGCGGATAAAGTTGCAGGACCACTT
CTGCGCTCGGCCCTTCCGGCTGGCTGGTTTATTGCTGATAAATCTGGAGCCGGTGAGCGTGGGTCTCGCG
GTATCATTGCAGCACTGGGGCCAGATGGTAAGCCCTCCCGTATCGTAGTTATCTACACGACGGGGAGTCA
GGCAACTATGGATGAACGAAATAGACAGATCGCTGAGATAGGTGCCTCACTGATTAAGCATTGGTAACTG
TCAGACCAAGTTTACTCATATATACTTTAGATTGATTTAAAACTTCATTTTTAATTTAAAAGGATCTAGG
TGAAGATCCTTTTTGATAATCTCATGACCAAAATCCCTTAACGTGAGTTTTCGTTCCACTGAGCGTCAGA
CCCCGTAGAAAAGATCAAAGGATCTTCTTGAGATCCTTTTTTTCTGCGCGTAATCTGCTGCTTGCAAACA
AAAAAACCACCGCTACCAGCGGTGGTTTGTTTGCCGGATCAAGAGCTACCAACTCTTTTTCCGAAGGTAA
CTGGCTTCAGCAGAGCGCAGATACCAAATACTGTTCTTCTAGTGTAGCCGTAGTTAGGCCACCACTTCAA
GAACTCTGTAGCACCGCCTACATACCTCGCTCTGCTAATCCTGTTACCAGTGGCTGCTGCCAGTGGCGAT
AAGTCGTGTCTTACCGGGTTGGACTCAAGACGATAGTTACCGGATAAGGCGCAGCGGTCGGGCTGAACGG
GGGGTTCGTGCACACAGCCCAGCTTGGAGCGAACGACCTACACCGAACTGAGATACCTACAGCGTGAGCT
ATGAGAAAGCGCCACGCTTCCCGAAGGGAGAAAGGCGGACAGGTATCCGGTAAGCGGCAGGGTCGGAACA
GGAGAGCGCACGAGGGAGCTTCCAGGGGGAAACGCCTGGTATCTTTATAGTCCTGTCGGGTTTCGCCACC
TCTGACTTGAGCGTCGATTTTTGTGATGCTCGTCAGGGGGGCGGAGCCTATGGAAAAACGCCAGCAACGC
GGCCTTTTTACGGTTCCTGGCCTTTTGCTGGCCTTTTGCTCACATGTTCTTTCCTGCGTTATCCCCTGAT
TCTGTGGATAACCGTATTACCGCCTTTGAGTGAGCTGATACCGCTCGCCGCAGCCGAACGACCGAGCGCA
GCGAGTCAGTGAGCGAGGAAGCGGAAGAGCGCCCAATACGCAAACCGCCTCTCCCCGCGCGTTGGCCGAT
TCATTAATGCAGCTGGCACGACAGGTTTCCCGACTGGAAAGCGGGCAGTGAGCGCAACGCAATTAATGTG
AGTTAGCTCACTCATTAGGCACCCCAGGCTTTACACTTTATGCTTCCGGCTCGTATGTTGTGTGGAATTG
TGAGCGGATAACAATTTCACACAGGAAACAGCTATGACCATGATTACGCCAAGCGCGCAATTAACCCTCA
CTAAAGGGAACAAAAGCTGGAGCTGCAAGC
