>Addgene plasmid #144861 | TFORF3385 | depositor partial sequence | sequence record 286698 | Insert
ATCGATTGATCAACAAGTTTGTACAAAAAAGTTGGCACCATGACGATGCTCCTGGACGGAGGCCCGCAGT
TCCCTGGGCTGGGAGTGGGCAGCTTCGGCGCGCCGCGCCACCACGAGATGCCCAACCGTGAGCCGGCAGG
CATGGGGCTGAATCCCTTCGGGGACTCAACCCACGCCGCCGCCGCCGCCGCCGCCGCCGCTGCCTTCAAG
CTGAGCCCTGCCGCGGCGCACGATCTATCTTCAGGCCAGAGCTCGGCTTTCACGCCGCAGGGTTCGGGCT
ACGCCAACGCCCTGGGCCACCATCACCACCACCATCACCATCATCACCACACCAGCCAGGTGCCCAGCTA
CGGTGGCGCTGCCTCTGCCGCCTTCAACTCAACGCGCGAGTTTCTGTTCCGCCAGCGCAGCTCCGGGCTC
AGTGAGGCGGCCTCGGGTGGCGGGCAGCACGGGCTCTTCGCCGGCTCGGCGAGCAGCCTGCATGCTCCAG
CTGGCATCCCCGAGCCCCCTAGCTACTTGCTGTTTCCCGGGCTGCATGAGCAGGGCGCTGGGCACCCGTC
GCCCACAGGGCACGTGGACAACAACCAGGTCCACCTGGGGCTGCGTGGGGAGCTGTTCGGCCGTGCTGAC
CCATACCGCCCAGTGGCCAGCCCGCGCACGGACCCCTACGCGGCCGGCGCTCAGTTTCCTAACTACAGCC
CCATGAACATGAACATGGGAGTGAACGTGGCGGCCCACCACGGGCCCGGCGCCTTCTTCCGTTATATGCG
GCAGCCTATCAAGCAGGAGCTGTCGTGCAAGTGGATCGACGAGGCTCAGCTGAGCCGGCCCAAGAAGAGC
TGCGACCGGACCTTCAGCACCATGCATGAGCTGGTGACACATGTCACCATGGAGCATGTGGGGGGCCCGG
AGCAGAACAACCACGTCTGCTACTGGGAGGAGTGCCCCCGGGAGGGCAAGTCTTTCAAGGCGAAGTACAA
ACTGGTCAACCACATCCGAGTGCACACGGGCGAGAAGCCCTTCCCATGCCCCTTCCCGGGCTGCGGGAAG
ATCTTTGCCCGTTCTGAGAACCTCAAGATCCACAAGAGGACCCACACAGGTGAGAAACCTTTCAAATGTG
AATTTGAAGGCTGTGACAGACGCTTTGCCAACAGCAGCGACCGTAAGAAGCACATGCATGTGCATACCTC
GGACAAGCCCTATATCTGCAAAGTGTGCGACAAGTCCTACACGCACCCGAGCTCCCTGCGCAAACACATG
AAGGTTCATGAATCTCAAGGGTCAGATTCCTCCCCTGCTGCCAGTTCAGGCTATGAATCTTCCACTCCAC
CCGCTATAGCTTCTGCAAACAGTAAAGATACCACTAAAACCCCTTCTGCAGTTCAAACTAGCACCAGCCA
CAACCCTGGACTTCCTCCTAATTTTAACGAATGGTACGTCTTGCCAACTTTCTTGTACAAAGTGGTTGAT
ATCGGTAAGCCTATCCCTAACCCTCTCCTCGGTCTCGATTCTACGTAGTAATGAACTAGTCCGTAACTTG
AAAGTATTTCGATTTCTTGGCTTTATATATCTTGTGGAAAGGACGATCATAACCGATCAATACGCCCTCA
