>Addgene plasmid #144861 | TFORF3385 | depositor partial sequence | sequence record 286699 | Barcode
TCATAACCGATCAATACGCCCTCA
